Addgene plasmid #64248: pU6c:sgRNA#4
Purpose: (Empty Backbone) expresses sgRNA under U6c promoter
Depositing lab: Wenbiao Chen. Depositing organization: Vanderbilt University. Publication: Multiplex Conditional Mutagenesis Using Transgenic Expression of Cas9 and sgRNAs. Yin L, Maddison LA, Li M, Kara N, LaFave MC, Varshney GK, Burgess SM, Patton JG, Chen W. Genetics. 2015 Apr 8. pii: genetics.115.176917. 10.1534/genetics.115.176917 PubMed 25855067.
Backbone
  Vector backbone: pLR-NN
  Backbone manufacturer: Adam Bogdanove, Daniel Voytas lab
  Backbone size (bp): 2568
  Modifications to backbone: zebrafish U6 promoter (U6c) directs a sgRNA expression. BsaI sites were added on both ends of U6c:sgRNA cassettes by PCR and PCR products were inserted into the ApaI/XbaI sites of pLR-NN from the Golden Gate TALEN kit.
  Vector type: CRISPR
Growth in bacteria
  Bacterial resistance: Spectinomycin, 50 μg/mL
  Growth temperature: 37°C
  Growth strain: Top10
  Copy number: High Copy
Gene/Insert
  Cloning method: Restriction Enzyme
Terms and licenses: Academic/Nonprofit Terms; Industry Terms: Not Available to Industry
How to cite: pU6c:sgRNA#4 was a gift from Wenbiao Chen (Addgene plasmid # 64248 ; http://n2t.net/addgene:64248 ; RRID:Addgene_64248)
