[The description below was written by a language model from this plasmid's Addgene catalogue record and pLannotate feature annotations shown in this document.]
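Description:
pU6c:sgRNA#4 is an empty-backbone CRISPR plasmid for expressing a single guide RNA from a zebrafish U6 promoter (U6c). It is built on pLR-NN, a small last-repeat vector from the Golden Gate TALEN assembly kit. The U6c:sgRNA cassette was amplified by PCR with BsaI sites added at both ends and inserted between the ApaI and XbaI sites of the backbone. The full deposited sequence is 3,012 bp. The plasmid replicates in E. coli at high copy from a ColE1/pUC-type origin and is selected with spectinomycin through the aadA (SmR) aminoglycoside adenylyltransferase gene. That gene sits downstream of a class 1 integron Pc promoter fragment and a short remnant of a gentamicin acetyltransferase gene. Other annotated backbone relics include fragments of lacI and lacZα and the rrnB T1 and T2 terminators.

The only payload feature the automated annotation recognises is the Streptococcus pyogenes tracrRNA-derived portion of the sgRNA scaffold. The U6c promoter is not annotated, but by the record's description it should lie upstream of the scaffold. As a Pol III promoter, U6 suits the production of short, uncapped guide transcripts. No targeting spacer is recorded, consistent with the empty-backbone designation, and the record does not state how a user's target sequence is inserted. The flanking BsaI sites, a type IIS enzyme used in Golden Gate cloning, together with the "#4" in the name, suggest that this plasmid is one position in a series whose cassettes can be joined in order into a single multi-sgRNA array, although the record does not spell this out. The associated publication concerns multiplex conditional mutagenesis by transgenic expression of Cas9 and sgRNAs, which fits this use in zebrafish.
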