Features (pLannotate 1.2.2; 9 found; start..end, strand, type, name):
    494..561     +  misc_RNA       tracrRNA (fragment): trans-activating CRISPR RNA for the Streptococcus pyogenes CRISPR/Cas9 system
    680..703     +  promoter       Pc promoter (fragment): intI1 (promoter lies within the coding sequence); class 1 integron promoter
    879..935     +  CDS            GmR (fragment): gentamycin acetyltransferase; aacC1; confers resistance to gentamycin
    942..1733    +  CDS            SmR: aminoglycoside adenylyltransferase (Murphy, 1985); aadA; confers resistance to spectinomycin and streptomycin
   1826..2414    +  rep_origin     ori: high-copy-number ColE1/pMB1/pBR322/pUC origin of replication
   2597..2689    +  CDS            lacI (fragment): lac repressor; lacI; The lac repressor binds to the lac operator to inhibit transcription in E. coli. This inhibition can be relieved by adding lactose or isopropyl-β-D-thiogalactopyranoside (IPTG).
   2744..2771    -  terminator     rrnB T2 terminator: transcription terminator T2 from the E. coli rrnB gene
   2903..2946    +  terminator     rrnB T1 terminator: Escherichia coli rrnB; transcription terminator T1 from the E. coli rrnB gene
   2993..17      -  CDS            lacZα (fragment) (across the origin): LacZα fragment of β-galactosidase; lacZ fragment
>Addgene plasmid #64248 | pU6c:sgRNA#4 | depositor full sequence | sequence record 107707 | pU6c:sgRNA#4 sequence 3012 bps
GTAAAACGACGGCCAGTCTTAAGCTCGGGCCCGGTCTCTCCAATCCGAGAGTCTGTGAATGTTTCGATGG
GCCGTTTGCTGGCGTCTGAGCATGTTGTCCTCTGGTCTGCGGCGGGGGAAGGTCCGCGCATGCCTGTGGG
GGAAGGCGAAGGACACGAGGACAAAAGATCAGTTACGTCACAGAAGAACTCATCCAATCACACAAGCCTA
AAACCAGCTTCCTCTGCATATGCTTTACAGTTCAAAAATACTACGGTAAACCTCTACAAAACTGCTGGTT
TCAAACTTTGAAGGTTTTAAGCGTTTGCAGGTTTGCCCCGAAGAGGTTTACTGTCATGTTTGAGGTAAAT
GAGTTGAATAAGTAGGTTTATCCACTTACCACATGGCAGAAACATACCCAGAAGTCCCGGGTTTATATAG
CAGTTCTCCAGGCTCCTAGTTCGAGAGACGACACTGCAGACTGTCGACCGTCTCTGTTTAAGAGCTATGC
TGGAAACAGCATAGCAAGTTTAAATAAGGCTAGTCCGTTATCAACTTGAAAAAGTGGCACCGAGTCGGTG
CTTTTTTTAAACCTGAGAGACCTCTAGACCAGCCAGGACAGAAATGCCTCGACTTCGCTGCTACCCAAGG
TTGCCGGGTGACGCACACCGTGGAAACGGATGAAGGCACGAACCCAGTGGACATAAGCCTGTTCGGTTCG
TAAGCTGTAATGCAAGTAGCGTATGCGCTCACGCAACTGGTCCAGAACCTTGACCGAACGCAGCGGTGGT
AACGGCGCAGTGGCGGTTTTCATGGCTTGTTATGACTGTTTTTTTGGGGTACAGTCTATGCCTCGGGCAT
CCAAGCAGCAAGCGCGTTACGCCGTGGGTCGATGTTTGATGTTATGGAGCAGCAACGATGTTACGCAGCA
GGGCAGTCGCCCTAAAACAAAGTTAAACATTATGAGGGAAGCGGTGATCGCCGAAGTATCGACTCAACTA
TCAGAGGTAGTTGGCGTCATCGAGCGCCATCTCGAACCGACGTTGCTGGCCGTACATTTGTACGGCTCCG
CAGTGGATGGCGGCCTGAAGCCACACAGTGATATTGATTTGCTGGTTACGGTGACCGTAAGGCTTGATGA
AACAACGCGGCGAGCTTTGATCAACGACCTTTTGGAAACTTCGGCTTCCCCTGGAGAGAGCGAGATTCTC
CGCGCTGTAGAAGTCACCATTGTTGTGCACGACGACATCATTCCGTGGCGTTATCCAGCTAAGCGCGAAC
TGCAATTTGGAGAATGGCAGCGCAATGACATTCTTGCAGGTATCTTCGAGCCAGCCACGATCGACATTGA
TCTGGCTATCTTGCTGACAAAAGCAAGAGAACATAGCGTTGCCTTGGTAGGTCCAGCGGCGGAGGAACTC
TTTGATCCGGTTCCTGAACAGGATCTATTTGAGGCGCTAAATGAAACCTTAACGCTATGGAACTCGCCGC
CCGACTGGGCTGGCGATGAGCGAAATGTAGTGCTTACGTTGTCCCGCATTTGGTACAGCGCAGTAACCGG
CAAAATCGCGCCGAAGGATGTCGCTGCCGACTGGGCAATGGAGCGCCTGCCGGCCCAGTATCAGCCCGTC
ATACTTGAAGCTAGACAGGCTTATCTTGGACAAGAAGAAGATCGCTTGGCCTCGCGCGCAGATCAGTTGG
AAGAATTTGTCCACTACGTGAAAGGCGAGATCACCAAGGTAGTCGGCAAATAACCCTCGAGCCACCCATG
ACCAAAATCCCTTAACGTGAGTTACGCGTCGTTCCACTGAGCGTCAGACCCCGTAGAAAAGATCAAAGGA
TCTTCTTGAGATCCTTTTTTTCTGCGCGTAATCTGCTGCTTGCAAACAAAAAAACCACCGCTACCAGCGG
TGGTTTGTTTGCCGGATCAAGAGCTACCAACTCTTTTTCCGAAGGTAACTGGCTTCAGCAGAGCGCAGAT
ACCAAATACTGTCCTTCTAGTGTAGCCGTAGTTAGGCCACCACTTCAAGAACTCTGTAGCACCGCCTACA
TACCTCGCTCTGCTAATCCTGTTACCAGTGGCTGCTGCCAGTGGCGATAAGTCGTGTCTTACCGGGTTGG
ACTCAAGACGATAGTTACCGGATAAGGCGCAGCGGTCGGGCTGAACGGGGGGTTCGTGCACACAGCCCAG
CTTGGAGCGAACGACCTACACCGAACTGAGATACCTACAGCGTGAGCATTGAGAAAGCGCCACGCTTCCC
GAAGGGAGAAAGGCGGACAGGTATCCGGTAAGCGGCAGGGTCGGAACAGGAGAGCGCACGAGGGAGCTTC
CAGGGGGAAACGCCTGGTATCTTTATAGTCCTGTCGGGTTTCGCCACCTCTGACTTGAGCGTCGATTTTT
GTGATGCTCGTCAGGGGGGCGGAGCCTATGGAAAAACGCCAGCAACGCGGCCTTTTTACGGTTCCTGGCC
TTTTGCTGGCCTTTTGCTCACATGTTCTTTCCTGCGTTATCCCCTGATTCTGTGGATAACCGTATTACCG
CCTTTGAGTGAGCTGATACCGCTCGCCGCAGCCGAACGACCGAGCGCAGCGAGTCAGTGAGCGAGGAAGC
GGAAGAGCGCCCAATACGCAAACCGCCTCTCCCCGCGCGTTGGCCGATTCATTAATGCAGCTGGCACGAC
AGGTTTCCCGACTGGAAAGCGGGCAGTGAGCGCAACGCAATTAATACGCGTACCGCTAGCCAGGAAGAGT
TTGTAGAAACGCAAAAAGGCCATCCGTCAGGATGGCCTTCTGCTTAGTTTGATGCCTGGCAGTTTATGGC
GGGCGTCCTGCCCGCCACCCTCCGGGCCGTTGCTTCACAACGTTCAAATCCGCTCCCGGCGGATTTGTCC
TACTCAGGAGAGCGTTCACCGACAAACAACAGATAAAACGAAAGGCCCAGTCTTCCGACTGAGCCTTTCG
TTTTATTTGATGCCTGGCAGTTCCCTACTCTCGCGTTAACGCTAGCATGGATGTTTTCCCAGTCACGACG
TT
