>Addgene plasmid #64248 | pU6c:sgRNA#4 | addgene partial sequence | sequence record 111380 | pCR8_F1 5'-ttgatgcctggcagttccct-3'
CGTTGTAAAACGACGGCCAGTCTTAAGCTCGGGCCCGGTCTCTCCAATCCGAGAGTCTGTGAATGTTTCG
ATGGGCCGTTTGCTGGCGTCTGAGCATGTTGTCCTCTGGTCTGCGGCGGGGGAAGGTCCGCGCATGCCTG
TGGGGGAAGGCGAAGGACACGAGGACAAAAGATCAGTTACGTCACAGAAGAACTCATCCAATCACACAAG
CCTAAAACCAGCTTCCTCTGCATATGCTTTACAGTTCAAAAATACTACGGTAAACCTCTACAAAACTGCT
GGTTTCAAACTTTGAAGGTTTTAAGCGTTTGCAGGTTTGCCCCGAAGAGGTTTACTGTCATGTTTGAGGT
AAATGAGTTGAATAAGTAGGTTTATCCACTTACCACATGGCAGAAACATACCCAGAAGTCCCGGGTTTAT
ATAGCAGTTCTCCAGGCTCCTAGTTCGAGAGACGACACTGCAGACTGTCGACCGTCTCTGTTTAAGAGCT
ATGCTGGAAACAGCATAGCAAGTTTAAATAAGGCTAGTCCGTTATCAACTTGAAAAAGTGGCACCGAGTC
GGTGCTTTTTTTAAACCTGAGAGACCTCTAGACCAGCCAGGACAGAAATGCCTCGACTTCGCTGCTACCC
AAGGTTGCCGGGTGACGCACACCGTGGAAACGGATGAAGGCACGAACCCAGTGGACATAAGCCTGTTCGG
TTCGTAAGCTGTAATGCAAGTAGCGTATGCGCTCACGCAACTGGTCCAGAACCTTGACCGAACGCAGCGG
TGGTAA
