>Addgene plasmid #64248 | pU6c:sgRNA#4 | addgene partial sequence | sequence record 111467 | pCR8_R1 5'-cgaaccgaacaggcttatgt-3'
TCACCCGGCAACCTTGGGTAGCAGCGAAGTCGAGGCATTTCTGTCCTGGCTGGTCTAGAGGTCTCTCAGG
TTTAAAAAAAGCACCGACTCGGTGCCACTTTTTCAAGTTGATAACGGACTAGCCTTATTTAAACTTGCTA
TGCTGTTTCCAGCATAGCTCTTAAACAGAGACGGTCGACAGTCTGCAGTGTCGTCTCTCGAACTAGGAGC
CTGGAGAACTGCTATATAAACCCGGGACTTCTGGGTATGTTTCTGCCATGTGGTAAGTGGATAAACCTAC
TTATTCAACTCATTTACCTCAAACATGACAGTAAACCTCTTCGGGGCAAACCTGCAAACGCTTAAAACCT
TCAAAGTTTGAAACCAGCAGTTTTGTAGAGGTTTACCGTAGTATTTTTGAACTGTAAAGCATATGCAGAG
GAAGCTGGTTTTAGGCTTGTGTGATTGGATGAGTTCTTCTGTGACGTAACTGATCTTTTGTCCTCGTGTC
CTTCGCCTTCCCCCACAGGCATGCGCGGACCTTCCCCCGCCGCAGACCAGAGGACAACATGCTCAGACGC
CAGCAAACGGCCCATCGAAACATTCACAGACTCTCGGATTGGAGAGACCGGGCCCGAGCTTAAGACTGGC
CGTCGTTTTACAACGTCGTGACTGGGAAAACATCCATGCTAGCGTTAACGCGAGAGTAGGGAACTGCCAG
GCATC
